>Addgene plasmid #26055 | HA-HIF2α wt-pBabe-Puro | depositor full sequence | sequence record 12227 | Author sequence
CTGCAGCCTGAATATGGGCCAAACAGGATATCTGTGGTAAGCAGTTCCTGCCCCGGCTCAGGGCCAAGAA
CAGATGGAACAGCTGAATATGGGCCAAACAGGATATCTGTGGTAAGCAGTTCCTGCCCCGGCTCAGGGCC
AAGAACAGATGGTCCCCAGATGCGGTCCAGCCCTCAGCAGTTTCTAGAGAACCATCAGATGTTTCCAGGG
TGCCCCAAGGACCTGAAATGACCCTGTGCCTTATTTGAACTAACCAATCAGTTCGCTTCTCGCTTCTGTT
CGCGCGCTTCTGCTCCCCGAGCTCAATAAAAGAGCCCACAACCCCTCACTCGGGGCGCCAGTCCTCCGAT
TGACTGAGTCGCCCGGGTACCCGTGTATCCAATAAACCCTCTTGCAGTTGCATCCGACTTGTGGTCTCGC
TGTTCCTTGGGAGGGTCTCCTCTGAGTGATTGACTACCCGTCAGCGGGGGTCTTTCATTTGGGGGCTCGT
CCGGGATCGGGAGACCCCTGCCCAGGGACCACCGACCCACCACCGGGAGGTAAGCTGGCCAGCAACTTAT
CTGTGTCTGTCCGATTGTCTAGTGTCTATGACTGATTTTATGCGCCTGCGTCGGTACTAGTTAGCTAACT
AGCTCTGTATCTGGCGGACCCGTGGTGGAACTGACGAGTTCTGAACACCCGGCCGCAACCCTGGGAGACG
TCCCAGGGACTTTGGGGGCCGTTTTTGTGGCCCGACCTGAGGAAGGGAGTCGATGTGGAATCCGACCCCG
TCAGGATATGTGGTTCTGGTAGGAGACGAGAACCTAAAACAGTTCCCGCCTCCGTCTGAATTTTTGCTTT
CGGTTTGGAACCGAAGCCGCGCGTCTTGTCTGCTGCAGCATCGTTCTGTGTTGTCTCTGTCTGACTGTGT
TTCTGTATTTGTCTGAAAATTAGGGCCAGACTGTTACCACTCCCTTAAGTTTGACCTTAGATCACTGGAA
AGATGTCGAGCGGCTCGCTCACAACCAGTCGGTAGATGTCAAGAAGAGACGTTGGGTTACCTTCTGCTCT
GCAGAATGGCCAACCTTTAACGTCGGATGGCCGCGAGACGGCACCTTTAACCGAGACCTCATCACCCAGG
TTAAGATCAAGGTCTTTTCACCTGGCCCGCATGGACACCCAGACCAGGTCCCCTACATCGTGACCTGGGA
AGCCTTGGCTTTTGACCCCCCTCCCTGGGTCAAGCCCTTTGTACACCCTAAGCCTCCGCCTCCTCTTCTT
CCATCCGCGCCGTCTCTCCCCCTTGAACCTCCTCTTTCGACCCCGCCTCAATCCTCCCTTTATCCAGCCC
TCACTCCTTCTCTAGGCGCCGGCCATCGAGACTAAGCTTACCATGGCCTACCCCTACGACGTGCCCGACT
ACGCCTCCCTCGGATCCGCCACCATGACAGCTGACAAGGAGAAGAAAAGGAGTAGCTCGGAGAGGAGGAA
GGAGAAGTCCCGGGATGCTGCGCGGTGCCGGCGGAGCAAGGAGACGGAGGTGTTCTATGAGCTGGCCCAT
GAGCTGCCTCTGCCCCACAGTGTGAGCTCCCATCTGGACAAGGCCTCCATCATGCGACTGGCAATCAGCT
TCCTGCGAACACACAAGCTCCTCTCCTCAGTTTGCTCTGAAAACGAGTCCGAAGCCGAAGCTGACCAGCA
GATGGACAACTTGTACCTGAAAGCCTTGGAGGGTTTCATTGCCGTGGTGACCCAAGATGGCGACATGATC
TTTCTGTCAGAAAACATCAGCAAGTTCATGGGACTTACACAGGTGGAGCTAACAGGACATAGTATCTTTG
ACTTCACTCATCCCTGCGACCATGAGGAGATTCGTGAGAACCTGAGTCTCAAAAATGGCTCTGGTTTTGG
GAAAAAAAGCAAAGACATGTCCACAGAGCGGGACTTCTTCATGAGGATGAAGTGCACGGTCACCAACAGA
GGCCGTACTGTCAACCTCAAGTCAGCCACCTGGAAGGTCTTGCACTGCACGGGCCAGGTGAAAGTCTACA
ACAACTGCCCTCCTCACAATAGTCTGTGTGGCTACAAGGAGCCCCTGCTGTCCTGCCTCATCATCATGTG
TGAACCAATCCAGCACCCATCCCACATGGACATCCCCCTGGATAGCAAGACCTTCCTGAGCCGCCACAGC
ATGGACATGAAGTTCACCTACTGTGATGACAGAATCACAGAACTGATTGGTTACCACCCTGAGGAGCTGC
TTGGCCGCTCAGCCTATGAATTCTACCATGCGCTAGACTCCGAGAACATGACCAAGAGTCACCAGAACTT
GTGCACCAAGGGTCAGGTAGTAAGTGGCCAGTACCGGATGCTCGCAAAGCATGGGGGCTACGTGTGGCTG
GAGACCCAGGGGACGGTCATCTACAACCCTCGCAACCTGCAGCCCCAGTGCATCATGTGTGTCAACTACG
TCCTGAGTGAGATTGAGAAGAATGACGTGGTGTTCTCCATGGACCAGACTGAATCCCTGTTCAAGCCCCA
CCTGATGGCCATGAACAGCATCTTTGATAGCAGTGGCAAGGGGGCTGTGTCTGAGAAGAGTAACTTCCTA
TTCACCAAGCTAAAGGAGGAGCCCGAGGAGCTGGCCCAGCTGGCTCCCACCCCAGGAGACGCCATCATCT
CTCTGGATTTCGGGAATCAGAACTTCGAGGAGTCCTCAGCCTATGGCAAGGCCATCCTGCCCCCGAGCCA
GCCATGGGCCACGGAGTTGAGGAGCCACAGCACCCAGAGCGAGGCTGGGAGCCTGCCTGCCTTCACCGTG
CCCCAGGCAGCTGCCCCGGGCAGCACCACCCCCAGTGCCACCAGCAGCAGCAGCAGCTGCTCCACGCCCA
ATAGCCCTGAAGACTATTACACATCTTTGGATAACGACCTGAAGATTGAAGTGATTGAGAAGCTCTTCGC
CATGGACACAGAGGCCAAGGACCAATGCAGTACCCAGACGGATTTCAATGAGCTGGACTTGGAGACACTG
GCACCCTATATCCCCATGGACGGGGAAGACTTCCAGCTAAGCCCCATCTGCCCCGAGGAGCGGCTCTTGG
CGGAGAACCCACAGTCCACCCCCCAGCACTGCTTCAGTGCCATGACAAACATCTTCCAGCCACTGGCCCC
TGTAGCCCCGCACAGTCCCTTCCTCCTGGACAAGTTTCAGCAGCAGCTGGAGAGCAAGAAGACAGAGCCC
GAGCACCGGCCCATGTCCTCCATCTTCTTTGATGCCGGAAGCAAAGCATCCCTGCCACCGTGCTGTGGCC
AGGCCAGCACCCCTCTCTCTTCCATGGGGGGCAGATCCAATACCCAGTGGCCCCCAGATCCACCATTACA
TTTTGGGCCCACAAAGTGGGCCGTCGGGGATCAGCGCACAGAGTTCTTGGGAGCAGCGCCGTTGGGGCCC
CCTGTCTCTCCACCCCATGTCTCCACCTTCAAGACAAGGTCTGCAAAGGGTTTTGGGGCTCGAGGCCCAG
ACGTGCTGAGTCCGGCCATGGTAGCCCTCTCCAACAAGCTGAAGCTGAAGCGACAGCTGGAGTATGAAGA
GCAAGCCTTCCAGGACCTGAGCGGGGGGGACCCACCTGGTGGCAGCACCTCACATTTGATGTGGAAACGG
ATGAAGAACCTCAGGGGTGGGAGCTGCCCTTTGATGCCGGACAAGCCACTGAGCGCAAATGTACCCAATG
ATAAGTTCACCCAAAACCCCATGAGGGGCCTGGGCCATCCCCTGAGACATCTGCCGCTGCCACAGCCTCC
ATCTGCCATCAGTCCCGGGGAGAACAGCAAGAGCAGGTTCCCCCCACAGTGCTACGCCACCCAGTACCAG
GACTACAGCCTGTCGTCAGCCCACAAGGTGTCAGGCATGGCAAGCCGGCTGCTCGGGCCCTCATTTGAGT
CCTACCTGCTGCCCGAACTGACCAGATATGACTGTGAGGTGAACGTGCCCGTGCTGGGAAGCTCCACGCT
CCTGCAAGGAGGGGACCTCCTCAGAGCCCTGGACCAGGCCACCTGACAATTCGATATCTCGAGTAATCGC
CAGCACAGTGGTCGACCCTGTGGAATGTGTGTCAGTTAGGGTGTGGAAAGTCCCCAGGCTCCCCAGCAGG
CAGAAGTATGCAAAGCATGCATCTCAATTAGTCAGCAACCAGGTGTGGAAAGTCCCCAGGCTCCCCAGCA
GGCAGAAGTATGCAAAGCATGCATCTCAATTAGTCAGCAACCATAGTCCCGCCCCTAACTCCGCCCATCC
CGCCCCTAACTCCGCCCAGTTCCGCCCATTCTCCGCCCCATGGCTGACTAATTTTTTTTATTTATGCAGA
GGCCGAGGCCGCCTCGGCCTCTGAGCTATTCCAGAAGTAGTGAGGAGGCTTTTTTGGAGGCCTAGGCTTT
TGCAAAAAGCTTACCATGACCGAGTACAAGCCCACGGTGCGCCTCGCCACCCGCGACGACGTCCCCAGGG
CCGTACGCACCCTCGCCGCCGCGTTCGCCGACTACCCCGCCACGCGCCACACCGTCGATCCGGACCGCCA
CATCGAGCGGGTCACCGAGCTGCAAGAACTCTTCCTCACGCGCGTCGGGCTCGACATCGGCAAGGTGTGG
GTCGCGGACGACGGCGCCGCGGTGGCGGTCTGGACCACGCCGGAGAGCGTCGAAGCGGGGGCGGTGTTCG
CCGAGATCGGCCCGCGCATGGCCGAGTTGAGCGGTTCCCGGCTGGCCGCGCAGCAACAGATGGAAGGCCT
CCTGGCGCCGCACCGGCCCAAGGAGCCCGCGTGGTTCCTGGCCACCGTCGGCGTCTCGCCCGACCACCAG
GGCAAGGGTCTGGGCAGCGCCGTCGTGCTCCCCGGAGTGGAGGCGGCCGAGCGCGCCGGGGTGCCCGCCT
TCCTGGAGACCTCCGCGCCCCGCAACCTCCCCTTCTACGAGCGGCTCGGCTTCACCGTCACCGCCGACGT
CGAGTGCCCGAAGGACCGCGCGACCTGGTGCATGACCCGCAAGCCCGGTGCCTGACGCCCGCCCCACGAC
CCGCAGCGCCCGACCGAAAGGAGCGCACGACCCCATGCATCGATAAAATAAAAGATTTTATTTAGTCTCC
AGAAAAAGGGGGGAATGAAAGACCCCACCTGTAGGTTTGGCAAGCTAGCTTAAGTAACGCCATTTTGCAA
GGCATGGAAAAATACATAACTGAGAATAGAGAAGTTCAGATCAAGGTCAGGAACAGATGGAACAGCTGAA
TATGGGCCAAACAGGATATCTGTGGTAAGCAGTTCCTGCCCCGGCTCAGGGCCAAGAACAGATGGAACAG
CTGAATATGGGCCAAACAGGATATCTGTGGTAAGCAGTTCCTGCCCCGGCTCAGGGCCAAGAACAGATGG
TCCCCAGATGCGGTCCAGCCCTCAGCAGTTTCTAGAGAACCATCAGATGTTTCCAGGGTGCCCCAAGGAC
CTGAAATGACCCTGTGCCTTATTTGAACTAACCAATCAGTTCGCTTCTCGCTTCTGTTCGCGCGCTTCTG
CTCCCCGAGCTCAATAAAAGAGCCCACAACCCCTCACTCGGGGCGCCAGTCCTCCGATTGACTGAGTCGC
CCGGGTACCCGTGTATCCAATAAACCCTCTTGCAGTTGCATCCGACTTGTGGTCTCGCTGTTCCTTGGGA
GGGTCTCCTCTGAGTGATTGACTACCCGTCAGCGGGGGTCTTTCATTTCCGACTTGTGGTCTCGCTGCCT
TGGGAGGGTCTCCTCTGAGTGATTGACTACCCGTCAGCGGGGGTCTTCACATGCAGCATGTATCAAAATT
AATTTGGTTTTTTTTCTTAAGTATTTACATTAAATGGCCATAGTTGCATTAATGAATCGGCCAACGCGCG
GGGAGAGGCGGTTTGCGTATTGGCGCTCTTCCGCTTCCTCGCTCACTGACTCGCTGCGCTCGGTCGTTCG
GCTGCGGCGAGCGGTATCAGCTCACTCAAAGGCGGTAATACGGTTATCCACAGAATCAGGGGATAACGCA
GGAAAGAACATGTGAGCAAAAGGCCAGCAAAAGGCCAGGAACCGTAAAAAGGCCGCGTTGCTGGCGTTTT
TCCATAGGCTCCGCCCCCCTGACGAGCATCACAAAAATCGACGCTCAAGTCAGAGGTGGCGAAACCCGAC
AGGACTATAAAGATACCAGGCGTTTCCCCCTGGAAGCTCCCTCGTGCGCTCTCCTGTTCCGACCCTGCCG
CTTACCGGATACCTGTCCGCCTTTCTCCCTTCGGGAAGCGTGGCGCTTTCTCATAGCTCACGCTGTAGGT
ATCTCAGTTCGGTGTAGGTCGTTCGCTCCAAGCTGGGCTGTGTGCACGAACCCCCCGTTCAGCCCGACCG
CTGCGCCTTATCCGGTAACTATCGTCTTGAGTCCAACCCGGTAAGACACGACTTATCGCCACTGGCAGCA
GCCACTGGTAACAGGATTAGCAGAGCGAGGTATGTAGGCGGTGCTACAGAGTTCTTGAAGTGGTGGCCTA
ACTACGGCTACACTAGAAGGACAGTATTTGGTATCTGCGCTCTGCTGAAGCCAGTTACCTTCGGAAAAAG
AGTTGGTAGCTCTTGATCCGGCAAACAAACCACCGCTGGTAGCGGTGGTTTTTTTGTTTGCAAGCAGCAG
ATTACGCGCAGAAAAAAAGGATCTCAAGAAGATCCTTTGATCTTTTCTACGGGGTCTGACGCTCAGTGGA
ACGAAAACTCACGTTAAGGGATTTTGGTCATGAGATTATCAAAAAGGATCTTCACCTAGATCCTTTTAAA
TTAAAAATGAAGTTTGCGGCCGCAAATCAATCTAAAGTATATATGAGTAAACTTGGTCTGACAGTTACCA
ATGCTTAATCAGTGAGGCACCTATCTCAGCGATCTGTCTATTTCGTTCATCCATAGTTGCCTGACTCCCC
GTCGTGTAGATAACTACGATACGGGAGGGCTTACCATCTGGCCCCAGTGCTGCAATGATACCGCGAGACC
CACGCTCACCGGCTCCAGATTTATCAGCAATAAACCAGCCAGCCGGAAGGGCCGAGCGCAGAAGTGGTCC
TGCAACTTTATCCGCCTCCATCCAGTCTATTAATTGTTGCCGGGAAGCTAGAGTAAGTAGTTCGCCAGTT
AATAGTTTGCGCAACGTTGTTGCCATTGCTACAGGCATCGTGGTGTCACGCTCGTCGTTTGGTATGGCTT
CATTCAGCTCCGGTTCCCAACGATCAAGGCGAGTTACATGATCCCCCATGTTGTGCAAAAAAGCGGTTAG
CTCCTTCGGTCCTCCGATCGTTGTCAGAAGTAAGTTGGCCGCAGTGTTATCACTCATGGTTATGGCAGCA
CTGCATAATTCTCTTACTGTCATGCCATCCGTAAGATGCTTTTCTGTGACTGGTGAGTACTCAACCAAGT
CATTCTGAGAATAGTGTATGCGGCGACCGAGTTGCTCTTGCCCGGCGTCAACACGGGATAATACCGCGCC
ACATAGCAGAACTTTAAAAGTGCTCATCATTGGAAAACGTTCTTCGGGGCGAAAACTCTCAAGGATCTTA
CCGCTGTTGAGATCCAGTTCGATGTAACCCACTCGTGCACCCAACTGATCTTCAGCATCTTTTACTTTCA
CCAGCGTTTCTGGGTGAGCAAAAACAGGAAGGCAAAATGCCGCAAAAAAGGGAATAAGGGCGACACGGAA
ATGTTGAATACTCATACTCTTCCTTTTTCAATATTATTGAAGCATTTATCAGGGTTATTGTCTCATGAGC
GGATACATATTTGAATGTATTTAGAAAAATAAACAAATAGGGGTTCCGCGCACATTTCCCCGAAAAGTGC
CAC
Features (pLannotate 1.2.2; 12 found; start..end, strand, type, name):
      8..477     +  LTR            LTR: long terminal repeat from Moloney murine leukemia virus
    601..875     +  misc_feature   MESV Ψ (fragment): packaging signal of murine embryonic stem cell virus
    934..1350    +  CDS            gag (truncated): truncated Moloney murine leukemia virus (MMLV) gag gene lacking the start codon
   1424..4033    +  CDS            EPAS1: EPAS1_HUMAN - Also known as BHLHE73, HIF2A, MOP2, PASD2. Experimental evidence at protein level: Swiss-Prot protein existence level 1. Transcription factor involved in the induction of oxygen regulated genes. Heterodimerizes with ARNT; heterodimer binds to core DNA sequence 5'-TACGTG-3' within the hypoxia response element (HRE) of target gene promoters (By similarity). Regulates the vascular endothelial growth factor (VEGF) expression and seems to be implicated in the development of blood vessels and the tubular system of lung. May also play a role in the formation of the endothelium that give
   4087..4416    +  promoter       SV40 promoter: SV40 enhancer and early promoter
   4426..5025    +  CDS            PuroR: puromycin N-acetyltransferase; pac from Streptomyces; confers resistance to puromycin
   5124..5717    +  LTR            LTR: long terminal repeat from Moloney murine leukemia virus
   5726..5772    +  LTR            5' LTR (truncated) (fragment): truncated long terminal repeat from Moloney murine sarcoma virus
   5855..5903    -  CDS            lacI (fragment): lac repressor; lacI; The lac repressor binds to the lac operator to inhibit transcription in E. coli. This inhibition can be relieved by adding lactose or isopropyl-β-D-thiogalactopyranoside (IPTG).
   6089..6677    -  rep_origin     ori: high-copy-number ColE1/pMB1/pBR322/pUC origin of replication
   6855..7715    -  CDS            AmpR: β-lactamase; bla; confers resistance to ampicillin, carbenicillin, and related antibiotics
   7716..7820    -  promoter       AmpR promoter: bla
