[The description below was written by a language model from this plasmid's Addgene catalogue record and pLannotate feature annotations shown in this document.]
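Description:
HA-HIF2α wt-pBabe-Puro is a Moloney murine leukemia virus-based retroviral expression vector built on the pBabe-puro backbone, carrying the wild-type human cDNA for hypoxia-inducible factor 2 alpha (HIF2α, encoded by EPAS1). In bacteria it is maintained as a high-copy plasmid through a ColE1/pUC-type origin of replication and selected with ampicillin via a β-lactamase gene driven by its own promoter.

The retroviral cassette is flanked by MMLV long terminal repeats. Downstream of the 5′ LTR lie a packaging signal (Ψ) and a truncated gag segment lacking its start codon, which together promote efficient encapsidation of the vector RNA when viral proteins are supplied in trans by a packaging cell line. The EPAS1 open reading frame follows and, as is standard for pBabe vectors, no separate internal promoter is annotated upstream of it, so its transcription is driven from the 5′ LTR. The catalogue entry records an N-terminal HA epitope tag, allowing the exogenous protein to be detected and distinguished from endogenous HIF2α; the tag itself is not annotated in the feature table. The insert was cloned between BamHI and EcoRI sites, with the latter destroyed. After the insert, an SV40 enhancer/early promoter drives puromycin N-acetyltransferase, so stably transduced mammalian cells can be selected with puromycin.

HIF2α is a transcription factor that heterodimerizes with ARNT and binds hypoxia response elements to activate oxygen-regulated genes such as VEGF. This construct provides stable expression of the unmutated protein. The associated study examined how the HIF2α N-terminal and C-terminal transactivation domains contribute to renal tumorigenesis, where a wild-type construct would plausibly serve as a reference, though the record does not state its exact role.
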