Addgene plasmid #26055: HA-HIF2α wt-pBabe-Puro
Depositing lab: William Kaelin. Depositing organization: Dana-Farber Cancer Institute. Publication: The hypoxia-inducible factor 2alpha N-terminal and C-terminal transactivation domains cooperate to promote renal tumorigenesis in vivo. Yan Q, Bartz S, Mao M, Li L, Kaelin WG. Mol Cell Biol. 2007 Mar . 27(6):2092-102. 10.1128/MCB.01514-06 PubMed 17220275.
Backbone
  Vector backbone: pBabe-puro
  Backbone size w/o insert (bp): 5140
  Vector type: Mammalian Expression, Retroviral
  Selectable markers: Puromycin
Growth in bacteria
  Bacterial resistance: Ampicillin, 100 μg/mL
  Growth temperature: 37°C
  Growth strain: DH5alpha
  Growth instructions: DH5alpha
  Copy number: High Copy
Gene/Insert
  Gene/Insert name: Hypoxia inducible factor 2 alpha (alt names: HIF2a; EPAS1)
  Species: H. sapiens (human)
  Insert size (bp): 2639
  Mutation: wt cDNA
  GenBank ID: HSU81984
  Entrez Gene: EPAS1 (a.k.a. ECYT4, HIF2A, HLF, MOP2, PASD2, bHLHe73)
  Tag / fusion protein: HA-tag (N terminal on backbone)
  Cloning method: Restriction Enzyme; 5′ cloning site BamH I (not destroyed); 3′ cloning site EcoR I (destroyed during cloning)
  Sequencing primers: 5′ pBabe-5'; 3′ pBabe-3'
Terms and licenses: Academic/Nonprofit Terms; Industry Terms: Not Available to Industry
How to cite: HA-HIF2α wt-pBabe-Puro was a gift from William Kaelin (Addgene plasmid # 26055 ; http://n2t.net/addgene:26055 ; RRID:Addgene_26055)
