>Addgene plasmid #26055 | HA-HIF2α wt-pBabe-Puro | addgene partial sequence | sequence record 31640 | 26055 with pBABE-5
GAGATAGCTTACCATGGCCTACCCCTACGACGTGCCCGACTACGCCTCCCTCGGATCCGCCACCATGACA
GCTGACAAGGAGAAGAAAAGGAGTAGCTCGGAGAGGAGGAAGGAGAAGTCCCGGGATGCTGCGCGGTGCC
GGCGGAGCAAGGAGACGGAGGTGTTCTATGAGCTGGCCCATGAGCTGCCTCTGCCCCACAGTGTGAGCTC
CCATCTGGACAAGGCCTCCATCATGCGACTGGCAATCAGCTTCCTGCGAACACACAAGCTCCTCTCCTCA
GTTTGCTCTGAAAACGAGTCCGAAGCCGAAGCTGACCAGCAGATGGACAACTTGTACCTGAAAGCCTTGG
AGGGTTTCATTGCCGTGGTGACCCAAGATGGCGACATGATCTTTCTGTCAGAAAACATCAGCAAGTTCAT
GGGACTTACACAGGTGGAGCTAACAGGACATAGTATCTTTGACTTCACTCATCCCTGCGACCATGAGGAG
ATTCGTGAGAACCTGAGTCTCAAAAATGGCTCTGGTTTTGGGAAAAAAAGCAAAGACATGTCCACAGAGC
GGGACTTCTTCATGAGGATGAAGTGCACGGTCACCAACAGAGGCCGTACTGTCAACCTCAAGTCAGCCAC
CTGGAAGGTCTTGCACTGCACGGGCCAGGTGAAAGTCTACAACAACTGCCCTCCTCACAATAGTCTGTGT
GGCTACAAGGAGCCCCTGCTGTCCTGCCTCATCATCATGTGTGAACCAATCCAGCACCCATCCCACATGG
ACATCCCCCTGGATAGCAAGACCTTCCTGAGCCGCCACAGCATGGACATGAAGTTCACCTACTGTGATGA
CAGAATCACAGAACTGATTGGTTACCACCCTGAGGAGCTGCTTGGCCGCTCAGCCTATGATCACTG
